>Addgene plasmid #232219 | cwby0010 | addgene full sequence | sequence record 491749 | Addgene NGS Result
ACTCCTGCATTAGGAAGCAGCCCAGTAGTAGGTTGAGGCCGTTGAGCACCGCCGCCGCAAGGAATGGTGC
ATGCAAGGAGATGGCGCCCAACAGTCCCCCGGCCACGGGGCCTGCCACCATACCCACGCCGAAACAAGCG
CTCATGAGCCCGAAGTGGCGAGCCCGATCTTCCCCATCGGTGATGTCGGCGATATAGGCGCCAGCAACCG
CACCTGTGGCGCCGGTGATGCCGGCCACGATGCGTCCGGCGTAGAGGATCGAGATCGATCTCGATCCCGC
GAAATTAATACGACTCACTATAGGGGAATTGTGAGCGGATAACAATTCCCCTCTAGAAATAATTTTGTTT
AACTTTAAGAAGGAGATATACATATGAGCCATCATCACCATCATCATGGCAGCGGCGGCGAAGAACTGTT
TGCGGGCATTGTTCCGGTTCTGATTGAACTGGATGGCGATGTGCATGGCCATAAATTTAGCGTGCGCGGT
GAAGGCGAAGGCGATGCGGATTATGGCAAACTGGAAATCAAATTTATTTGCACCACAGGCAAACTGCCGG
TTCCGTGGCCGACCCTGGTTACCACTCTGTGCTATGGTATTCAGTGCTTTGCGCGCTATCCGGAACATAT
GAAGATGAACGATTTCTTTAAAAGCGCGATGCCGGAAGGCTATATTCAGGAACGCACCATTCAGTTTCAG
GATGATGGCAAATATAAAACCCGTGGCGAAGTGAAATTTGAAGGTGATACCCTGGTGAACCGCATTGAAC
TGAAAGGCAAAGATTTTAAAGAAGACGGCAACATTCTGGGTCATAAACTGGAATACAGCTTTAACAGCCA
TAACGTGTATATTCGCCCGGATAAAGCGAACAACGGCCTGGAAGCGAACTTCAAAACCCGCCATAACATT
GAAGGCGGTGGCGTGCAGCTGGCGGATCATTATCAGACCAACGTGCCGTTAGGCGATGGCCCGGTGCTGA
TTCCGATTAACCATTATCTGAGCACCCAGACCAAAATTAGCAAAGATCGCAACGAAGCGCGCGATCATAT
GGTGCTGCTGGAAAGCTTTAGCGCGTGCTGCCATACCCATGGCATGGATGAACTGTATCGTGGCGGCAGC
GGTAGCGGTGGCTCAGGAGGAGACCGAAAGCGTATTACAGTGACAGTTGACAGCGACAGCTATCAGTTGC
TCAAGGCATATATGATGTCAATATCTCCGGTCTGGTATGCACAACCAAGAATGAAGCCCATGCAGTTTAA
GGTTTACACCTATAAAAGAGAGAGCCGTTATCGTCTGTTTGTGGATGTACAGAGTGATATTATTGACACG
CCCGGGCGACGGATGGTGATCCCCCTGGCCAGTGCACGTCTGCTGTCAGATAAAGTCTCCCGTGAACTTT
ACCCGGTGGTGCATATCGGGGATGAAAGCTGGCGCATGATGACCACCGATATGGCCAGTGTGCCGGTTTC
CGTTATCGGGGAAGAAGTGGCTGATCTCAGCCACCGCGAAAATGACATCAAAAACGCCATTAACCTGATG
TTCTGGGGAATATGAACGGTCTCGTTCCTAATGAGATCCGGCTGCTAACAAAGCCCGAAAGGAAGCTGAG
TTGGCTGCTGCCACCGCTGAGCAATAACTAGCATAACCCCTTGGGGCCTCTAAACGGGTCTTGAGGGGTT
TTTTGCTGAAAGGAGGAACTATATCCGGATTGGCGAATGGG
[124 nt withheld, positions 1722-1845]
C
[91 nt withheld, positions 1847-1937]
A
[49 nt withheld, positions 1939-1987]
CCTTTGACGTTGGAGTCCACGTTCTTT
[37 nt withheld, positions 2015-2051]
ACCCTATCTCGGTCTATTCTTTTGATTTATAAGGGATTTTGCCGATTTCGGCCTATTGGTTAAAAAATGA
GCTGATTTAACAAAAATTTAACGCGAATTTTAACAAAATATTAACGCTTACAATTTAGGTGGCACTTTTC
GGGGAAATGTGCGCGGAACCCCTATTTGTTTATTTTTCTAAATACATTCAAATATGTATCCGCTCATGAA
TTAATTCTTAGAAAAACTCATCGAGCATCAAATGAAACTGCAATTTATTCATATCAGGATTATCAATACC
ATATTTTTGAAAAAGCCGTTTCTGTAATGAAGGAGAAAACTCACCGAGGCAGTTCCATAGGATGGCAAGA
TCCTGGTATCGGTCTGCGATTCCGACTCGTCCAACATCAATACAACCTATTAATTTCCCCTCGTCAAAAA
TAAGGTTATCAAGTGAGAAATCACCATGAGTGACGACTGAATCCGGTGAGAATGGCAAAAGTTTATGCAT
TTCTTTCCAGACTTGTTCAACAGGCCAGCCATTACGCTCGTCATCAAAATCACTCGCATCAACCAAACCG
TTATTCATTCGTGATTGCGCCTGAGCGAGACGAAATACGCGATCGCTGTTAAAAGGACAATTACAAACAG
GAATCGAATGCAACCGGCGCAGGAACACTGCCAGCGCATCAACAATATTTTCACCTGAATCAGGATATTC
TTCTAATACCTGGAATGCTGTTTTCCCGGGGATCGCAGTGGTGAGTAACCATGCATCATCAGGAGTACGG
ATAAAATGCTTGATGGTCGGAAGAGGCATAAATTCCGTCAGCCAGTTTAGTCTGACCATCTCATCTGTAA
CATCATTGGCAACGCTACCTTTGCCATGTTTCAGAAACAACTCTGGCGCATCGGGCTTCCCATACAATCG
ATAGATTGTCGCACCTGATTGCCCGACATTATCGCGAGCCCATTTATACCCATATAAATCAGCATCCATG
TTGGAATTTAATCGCGGCCTAGAGCAAGACGTTTCCCGTTGAATATGGCTCATAACACCCCTTGTATTAC
TGTTTATGTAAGCAGACAGTTTTATTGTTCATGACCAAAATCCCTTAACGTGAGTTTTCGTTCCACTGAG
CGTCAGACCCCGTAGAAAAGATCAAAGGATCTTCTTGAGATCCTTTTTTTCTGCGCGTAATCTGCTGCTT
GCAAACAAAAAAACCACCGCTACCAGCGGTGGTTTGTTTGCCGGATCAAGAGCTACCAACTCTTTTTCCG
AAGGTAACTGGCTTCAGCAGAGCGCAGATACCAAATACTGTCCTTCTAGTGTAGCCGTAGTTAGGCCACC
ACTTCAAGAACTCTGTAGCACCGCCTACATACCTCGCTCTGCTAATCCTGTTACCAGTGGCTGCTGCCAG
TGGCGATAAGTCGTGTCTTACCGGGTTGGACTCAAGACGATAGTTACCGGATAAGGCGCAGCGGTCGGGC
TGAACGGGGGGTTCGTGCACACAGCCCAGCTTGGAGCGAACGACCTACACCGAACTGAGATACCTACAGC
GTGAGCTATGAGAAAGCGCCACGCTTCCCGAAGGGAGAAAGGCGGACAGGTATCCGGTAAGCGGCAGGGT
CGGAACAGGAGAGCGCACGAGGGAGCTTCCAGGGGGAAACGCCTGGTATCTTTATAGTCCTGTCGGGTTT
CGCCACCTCTGACTTGAGCGTCGATTTTTGTGATGCTCGTCAGGGGGGCGGAGCCTATGGAAAAACGCCA
GCAACGCGGCCTTTTTACGGTTCCTGGCCTTTTGCTGGCCTTTTGCTCACATGTTCTTTCCTGCGTTATC
CCCTGATTCTGTGGATAACCGTATTACCGCCTTTGAGTGAGCTGATACCGCTCGCCGCAGCCGAACGACC
GAGCGCAGCGAGTCAGTGAGCGAGGAAGCGGAAGAGCGCCTGATGCGGTATTTTCTCCTTACGCATCTGT
GCGGTATTTCACACCGCAATGGTGCACTCTCAGTACAATCTGCTCTGATGCCGCATAGTTAAGCCAGTAT
ACACTCCGCTATCGCTACGTGACTGGGTCATGGCTGCGCCCCGACACCCGCCAACACCCGCTGACGCGCC
CTGACGGGCTTGTCTGCTCCCGGCATCCGCTTACAGACAAGCTGTGACCGTCTCCGGGAGCTGCATGTGT
CAGAGGTTTTCACCGTCATCACCGAAACGCGCGAGGCAGCTGCGGTAAAGCTCATCAGCGTGGTCGTGAA
GCGATTCACAGATGTCTGCCTGTTCATCCGCGTCCAGCTCGTTGAGTTTCTCCAGAAGCGTTAATGTCTG
GCTTCTGATAAAGCGGGCCATGTTAAGGGCGGTTTTTTCCTGTTTGGTCACTGATGCCTCCGTGTAAGGG
GGATTTCTGTTCATGGGGGTAATGATACCGATGAAACGAGAGAGGATGCTCACGATACGGGTTACTGATG
ATGAACATGCCCGGTTACTGGAACGTTGTGAGGGTAAACAACTGGCGGTATGGATGCGGCGGGACCAGAG
AAAAATCACTCAGGGTCAATGCCAGCGCTTCGTTAATACAGATGTAGGTGTTCCACAGGGTAGCCAGCAG
CATCCTGCGATGCAGATCCGGAACATAATGGTGCAGGGCGCTGACTTCCGCGTTTCCAGACTTTACGAAA
CACGGAAACCGAAGACCATTCATGTTGTTGCTCAGGTCGCAGACGTTTTGCAGCAGCAGTCGCTTCACGT
TCGCTCGCGTATCGGTGATTCATTCTGCTAACCAGTAAGGCAACCCCGCCAGCCTAGCCGGGTCCTCAAC
GACAGGAGCACGATCATGCGCACCCGTGGGGCCGCCATGCCGGCGATAATGGCCTGCTTCTCGCCGAAAC
GTTTGGTGGCGGGACCAGTGACGAAGGCTTGAGCGAGGGCGTGCAAGATTCCGAATACCGCAAGCGACAG
GCCGATCATCGTCGCGCTCCAGCGAAAGCGGTCCTCGCCGAAAATGACCCAGAGCGCTGCCGGCACCTGT
CCTACGAGTTGCATGATAAAGAAGACAGTCATAAGTGCGGCGACGATAGTCATGCCCCGCGCCCACCGGA
AGGAGCTGACTGGGTTGAAGGCTCTCAAGGGCATCGGTCGAGATCCCGGTGCCTAATGAGTGAGCTAACT
TACATTAATTGCGTTGCGCTCACTGCCCGCTTTCCAGTCGGGAAACCTGTCGTGCCAGCTGCATTAATGA
ATCGGCCAACGCGCGGGGAGAGGCGGTTTGCGTATTGGGCGCCAGGGTGGTTTTTCTTTTCACCAGTGAG
ACGGGCAACAGCTGATTGCCCTTCACCGCCTGGCCCTGAGAGAGTTGCAGCAAGCGGTCCACGCTGGTTT
GCCCCAGCAGGCGAAAATCCTGTTTGATGGTGGTTAACGGCGGGATATAACATGAGCTGTCTTCGGTATC
GTCGTATCCCACTACCGAGATGTCCGCACCAACGCGCAGCCCGGACTCGGTAATGGCGCGCATTGCGCCC
AGCGCCATCTGATCGTTGGCAACCAGCATCGCAGTGGGAACGATGCCCTCATTCAGCATTTGCATGGTTT
GTTGAAAACCGGACATGGCACTCCAGTCGCCTTCCCGTTCCGCTATCGGCTGAATTTGATTGCGAGTGAG
ATATTTATGCCAGCCAGCCAGACGCAGACGCGCCGAGACAGAACTTAATGGGCCCGCTAACAGCGCGATT
TGCTGGTGACCCAATGCGACCAGATGCTCCACGCCCAGTCGCGTACCGTCTTCATGGGAGAAAATAATAC
TGTTGATGGGTGTCTGGTCAGAGACATCAAGAAATAACGCCGGAACATTAGTGCAGGCAGCTTCCACAGC
AATGGCATCCTGGTCATCCAGCGGATAGTTAATGATCAGCCCACTGACGCGTTGCGCGAGAAGATTGTGC
ACCGCCGCTTTACAGGCTTCGACGCCGCTTCGTTCTACCATCGACACCACCACGCTGGCACCCAGTTGAT
CGGCGCGAGATTTAATCGCCGCGACAATTTGCGACGGCGCGTGCAGGGCCAGACTGGAGGTGGCAACGCC
AATCAGCAACGACTGTTTGCCCGCCAGTTGTTGTGCCACGCGGTTGGGAATGTAATTCAGCTCCGCCATC
GCCGCTTCCACTTTTTCCCGCGTTTTCGCAGAAACGTGGCTGGCCTGGTTCACCACGCGGGAAACGGTCT
GATAAGAGACACCGGCATACTCTGCGACATCGTATAACGTTACTGGTTTCACATTCACCACCCTGAATTG
ACTCTCTTCCGGGCGCTATCATGCCATACCGCGAAAGGTTTTGCGCCATTCGATGGTGTCCGGGATCTCG
ACGCTCTCCCTTATGCG
Features (pLannotate 1.2.2; 20 found; start..end, strand, type, name):
    286..304     +  promoter       T7 promoter: promoter for bacteriophage T7 RNA polymerase
    305..329     +  protein_bind   lac operator: The lac repressor binds to the lac operator to inhibit transcription in E. coli. This inhibition can be relieved by adding lactose or isopropyl-β-D-thiogalactopyranoside (IPTG). lac repressor encoded by lacI
    344..366     +  RBS            RBS: efficient ribosome binding site from bacteriophage T7 gene 10 (Olins and Rangwala, 1989)
    401..1111    +  CDS            TagGFP2: TagGFP2 is a basic (constitutively fluorescent) green fluorescent protein published in 2008, derived from Aequorea macrodactyla. It is reported to be a very rapidly-maturing monomer with low acid sensitivity.
   1145..1216    +  CDS            ccdA (fragment): CCDA_ECO57 - Also known as H, letA. Experimental evidence at protein level: Swiss-Prot protein existence level 1. Antitoxin component of a type II toxin-antitoxin (TA) system which inhibits the post-segregational killing (PSK) of plasmid-free cells, also referred to as a plasmid addiction system. Binds to and blocks the activity of CcdB; will also remove bound CcdB protein from the CcdB-GyrA complex by forming a CcdA-CcdB complex, a process termed rejuvenation. Functions as a transcriptional corepressor for the ccdAB operon, repression also requires CcdB (By similarity). From Escherichia coli
   1250..1552    +  CDS            ccdB: CCDB_ECOLI - Also known as G, letB, letD. Experimental evidence at protein level: Swiss-Prot protein existence level 1. Toxic component of a type II toxin-antitoxin (TA) system, functioning in plasmid maintainence. Responsible for the post- segregational killing (PSK) of plasmid-free cells, also referred to as a plasmid addiction system. Half-life of over 2 hours. Cell killing by CcdB is accompanied by filamentation, defects in chromosome and plasmid segregation, defects in cell division, formation of anucleate cells, decreased DNA synthesis and plasmid loss. Interferes with the activity of DN
   1581..1630    +  CDS            SET1 (fragment): solubility-enhancement tag derived from T7 phage gene 10B
   1638..1685    +  terminator     T7 terminator: transcription terminator for bacteriophage T7 RNA polymerase
   1722..2150    +  rep_origin     f1 ori (sequence partly withheld): f1 bacteriophage origin of replication; arrow indicates direction of (+) strand synthesis
   2203..2260    +  promoter       AmpR promoter (fragment): bla
   2269..3084    -  CDS            KanR: aminoglycoside phosphotransferase; aph(3')-Ia; confers resistance to kanamycin in bacteria or G418 (Geneticin®) in eukaryotes
   3206..3794    +  rep_origin     ori: high-copy-number ColE1/pMB1/pBR322/pUC origin of replication
   3980..4119    -  misc_feature   bom: basis of mobility region from pBR322
   4221..4412    -  CDS            rop: Rop protein, which maintains plasmids at low copy number; rop
   4429..4809    +  CDS            YPB1_ECOLX: Protein predicted: Swiss-Prot protein existence level 4. From Escherichia coli.
   4881..5172    -  CDS            TcR (fragment): tetracycline efflux protein; tet; confers resistance to tetracycline
   5187..5208    -  protein_bind   CAP binding site: CAP binding activates transcription in the presence of cAMP. E. coli catabolite activator protein
   5221..6303    -  CDS            lacI: lac repressor; lacI; The lac repressor binds to the lac operator to inhibit transcription in E. coli. This inhibition can be relieved by adding lactose or isopropyl-β-D-thiogalactopyranoside (IPTG).
   6304..6381    -  promoter       lacI promoter: lacI
   6389..260     -  CDS            TcR (fragment) (across the origin): tetracycline efflux protein; tet; confers resistance to tetracycline
