[The description below was written by a language model from this plasmid's Addgene catalogue record and pLannotate feature annotations shown in this document.]
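Description:
cwby0010 is a pET29-based bacterial expression plasmid (about 6.4 kb) built as a Golden Gate entry vector, into which synthetic open reading frames are dropped to produce N-terminal His-TagGFP2 fusion proteins in E. coli. It carries a kanamycin resistance gene (aph(3')-Ia) for selection and replicates from a ColE1/pMB1-type origin accompanied by the rop gene and the bom mobility region typical of pBR322-derived pET backbones. An f1 origin is also present, along with leftover tetracycline-resistance gene fragments that are backbone remnants rather than functional markers.

The expression unit consists of a T7 promoter with an adjacent lac operator and the T7 gene 10 ribosome binding site, followed by the TagGFP2 coding sequence, a rapidly maturing monomeric green fluorescent protein. The His tag named in the purpose line is not separately annotated in the feature table. Downstream of TagGFP2 sits the replaceable cassette: a short ccdA fragment and a complete ccdB toxin gene, which according to the purpose line has its own promoter and is flanked by the AGGA and TTCC Golden Gate overhangs. A T7 terminator closes the unit, and a plasmid-borne lacI gene supplies repressor so that expression is inducible with IPTG in strains providing T7 RNA polymerase.

In use, Golden Gate assembly exchanges the ccdB cassette for the gene of interest. Because CcdB poisons DNA gyrase in sensitive strains, uncut or religated parental vector is counter-selected, leaving mainly recombinant clones. The associated publication concerns scaling up experimental characterization of designed proteins, consistent with high-throughput cloning in which the GFP fusion serves as a fluorescent tag, though the record does not spell out the specific assay.
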