Addgene plasmid #232219: cwby0010
Purpose: GGA cloning his-TagGFP2-AGGA-promoter-ccdb-TTCC
Depositing lab: David Baker. Depositing organization: University of Washington. Publication: Accelerating protein design by scaling experimental characterization. Qian J, Milles LF, Wicky BIM, Ragotte RJ, Motmaen A, Borst AJ, Skotheim R, Ols S, Coventry B, Li X, Kibler RD, Goreshnik I, Exposit M, Lore K, Stewart L, Baker D. Nat Commun. 2026 Aug 20;17(1):9945. doi: 10.1038/s41467-026-76740-9. PubMed 42754580.
Backbone
  Vector backbone: pET29
  Vector type: Bacterial Expression
Growth in bacteria
  Bacterial resistance: Kanamycin, 50 μg/mL
  Growth temperature: 37°C
  Growth strain: NEB Stable
  Copy number: Unknown
Gene/Insert
  Gene/Insert name: ccdb
  Species: Synthetic
  Promoter: T7
  Cloning method: Golden Gate
Terms and licenses: Academic/Nonprofit Terms; Industry Terms: Not Available to Industry
Depositor comments: Please visit https://doi.org/10.1101/2025.08.05.668824 for bioRxiv preprint.
How to cite: cwby0010 was a gift from David Baker (Addgene plasmid # 232219 ; http://n2t.net/addgene:232219 ; RRID:Addgene_232219)
